Addgene plasmid #174187: pFX-Tom20-Venus
Purpose: Express Venus with mitochondria-targeting sequence in mammalian cells
Depositing lab: Yusuke Ohba. Depositing organization: Hokkaido University. Publication: Folding Latency of Fluorescent Proteins Affects the Mitochondrial Localization of Fusion Proteins. Kashiwagi S, Fujioka Y, Satoh AO, Yoshida A, Fujioka M, Nepal P, Tsuzuki A, Aoki O, Paudel S, Sasajima H, Ohba Y. Cell Struct Funct. 2019 Dec 26;44(2):183-194. doi: 10.1247/csf.19028. Epub 2019 Nov 15. PubMed 31735740.
Backbone
  Vector backbone: pFX
  Backbone size w/o insert (bp): 4000
  Total vector size (bp): 4800
  Vector type: Mammalian Expression
  Selectable markers: Neomycin (select with G418)
Growth in bacteria
  Bacterial resistance: Kanamycin, 50 μg/mL
  Growth temperature: 37°C
  Growth strain: DH5alpha
  Copy number: High Copy
Gene/Insert
  Gene/Insert name: Venus with mitchondria-targeting sequence
  Insert size (bp): 800
  Promoter: CMV
  Tag / fusion protein: the mitochondria-targeting sequence of TOM20 (N terminal on insert)
  Cloning method: Restriction Enzyme; 5′ cloning site XhoI (not destroyed); 3′ cloning site BglII (not destroyed)
  Sequencing primers: 5′ none; 3′ none
Terms and licenses: Academic/Nonprofit Terms; Industry Terms: Not Available to Industry
How to cite: pFX-Tom20-Venus was a gift from Yusuke Ohba (Addgene plasmid # 174187 ; http://n2t.net/addgene:174187 ; RRID:Addgene_174187)
