[The description below was written by a language model from this plasmid's Addgene catalogue record and pLannotate feature annotations shown in this document.]
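Description:
pFX-Tom20-Venus is a mammalian expression plasmid built on the pFX backbone that produces the yellow fluorescent protein Venus directed to mitochondria. It is maintained in E. coli as a high-copy plasmid through a ColE1/pUC-type origin and selected with kanamycin. The same Tn5 aminoglycoside phosphotransferase gene (NeoR/KanR) serves both hosts. A bacterial bla-type promoter drives it in E. coli, while an adjacent SV40 enhancer/early promoter, with an HSV TK polyadenylation signal downstream, drives it in mammalian cells, allowing G418 selection of stable transfectants. An f1 bacteriophage origin is also present. Short annotated fragments of ble, the bGH poly(A) signal and SV40 large T antigen appear to be backbone remnants rather than functional units.

The expression cassette consists of the human CMV immediate-early enhancer and promoter, followed by a human TOMM20 coding segment, then the Venus coding sequence, and ends with an SV40 polyadenylation signal. TOM20 is a receptor of the mitochondrial outer-membrane translocase, and here it sits at the N-terminus of Venus to bring the fluorescent protein to mitochondria. The catalogue describes this element as the TOM20 mitochondria-targeting sequence. The annotated TOMM20 feature spans about 435 nt, which is more than a minimal targeting peptide. Correspondingly, the sequenced record (5,272 nt) is larger than the approximate 4.8 kb total and 800 bp insert listed in the catalogue. The insert was cloned between XhoI and BglII sites, both retained.

The plasmid is used for transient or stable expression of a mitochondrial fluorescent marker in mammalian cells. The associated study examined how the folding behaviour of fluorescent proteins influences the mitochondrial localisation of fusion proteins.
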