Features (pLannotate 1.2.2; 14 found; start..end, strand, type, name):
     61..364     +  enhancer       CMV enhancer: human cytomegalovirus immediate early enhancer
    365..568     +  promoter       CMV promoter: human cytomegalovirus (CMV) immediate early promoter
    630..1064    +  CDS            TOMM20: TOM20_HUMAN - Also known as KIAA0016. Experimental evidence at protein level: Swiss-Prot protein existence level 1. Central component of the receptor complex responsible for the recognition and translocation of cytosolically synthesized mitochondrial preproteins. Together with TOM22 functions as the transit peptide receptor at the surface of the mitochondrion outer membrane and facilitates the movement of preproteins into the TOM40 translocation pore (By similarity). Required for the translocation across the mitochondrial outer membrane of cytochrome P450 monooxygenases. From Homo sapiens (Hum
   1101..1817    +  CDS            Venus: Venus is a basic (constitutively fluorescent) yellow fluorescent protein published in 2002, derived from Aequorea victoria. It is reported to be a rapidly-maturing weak dimer with moderate acid sensitivity.
   1953..2037    +  CDS            large T antigen (fragment): large T antigen from SV40 (simian virus 40)
   2060..2181    +  polyA_signal   SV40 poly(A) signal: SV40 polyadenylation signal
   2215..2643    -  rep_origin     f1 ori (sequence partly withheld): f1 bacteriophage origin of replication; arrow indicates direction of (+) strand synthesis
   2670..2774    +  promoter       AmpR promoter: bla
   2776..3133    +  promoter       SV40 promoter: SV40 enhancer and early promoter
   3168..3962    +  CDS            NeoR/KanR: aminoglycoside phosphotransferase from Tn5; aph(3')-II (or nptII); confers resistance to neomycin, kanamycin, and G418 (Geneticin®)
   3983..4135    +  CDS            ble (fragment): BLE_KLEPN - Experimental evidence at protein level: Swiss-Prot protein existence level 1. Binding protein with a strong affinity to the bleomycin family of antibiotics. Binds to CL990; an antimitotic-antibiotic compound. From Klebsiella pneumoniae.
   4194..4241    +  polyA_signal   HSV TK poly(A) signal: herpes simplex virus thymidine kinase polyadenylation signal (Cole and Stacy, 1985)
   4332..4348    -  polyA_signal   bGH poly(A) signal (fragment): bovine growth hormone polyadenylation signal
   4570..5158    +  rep_origin     ori: high-copy-number ColE1/pMB1/pBR322/pUC origin of replication
>Addgene plasmid #174187 | pFX-Tom20-Venus | addgene full sequence | sequence record 354728 | Addgene NGS Result
TAGTTATTAATAGTAATCAATTACGGGGTCATTAGTTCATAGCCCATATATGGAGTTCCGCGTTACATAA
CTTACGGTAAATGGCCCGCCTGGCTGACCGCCCAACGACCCCCGCCCATTGACGTCAATAATGACGTATG
TTCCCATAGTAACGCCAATAGGGACTTTCCATTGACGTCAATGGGTGGAGTATTTACGGTAAACTGCCCA
CTTGGCAGTACATCAAGTGTATCATATGCCAAGTACGCCCCCTATTGACGTCAATGACGGTAAATGGCCC
GCCTGGCATTATGCCCAGTACATGACCTTATGGGACTTTCCTACTTGGCAGTACATCTACGTATTAGTCA
TCGCTATTACCATGGTGATGCGGTTTTGGCAGTACATCAATGGGCGTGGATAGCGGTTTGACTCACGGGG
ATTTCCAAGTCTCCACCCCATTGACGTCAATGGGAGTTTGTTTTGGCACCAAAATCAACGGGACTTTCCA
AAATGTCGTAACAACTCCGCCCCATTGACGCAAATGGGCGGTAGGCGTGTACGGTGGGAGGTCTATATAA
GCAGAGCTGGTTTAGTGAACCGTCAGATCCGCTAGCGCTACCGGTTCTAGAGCCATGCTCGAGCCCGCCA
TGGTGGGTCGGAACAGCGCCATCGCCGCCGGTGTATGCGGGGCCCTTTTCATTGGGTACTGCATCTACTT
CGACCGCAAAAGACGAAGTGACCCCAACTTCAAGAACAGGCTTCGAGAACGAAGAAAGAAACAGAAGCTT
GCCAAGGAGAGAGCTGGGCTTTCCAAGTTACCTGACCTTAAAGATGCTGAAGCTGTTCAGAAGTTCTTCC
TTGAAGAAATACAGCTTGGTGAAGAGTTACTAGCTCAAGGTGAATATGAGAAGGGCGTAGACCATCTGAC
AAATGCAATTGCTGTGTGTGGACAGCCACAGCAGTTACTGCAGGTCTTACAGCAAACTCTTCCACCACCA
GTGTTCCAGATGCTTCTGACTAAGCTCCCAACAATTAGTCAGAGAATTGTAAGTGCTCAGAGCTTGGCTG
AAGATGATGTGGAAGGCGGCCGCGGAGGATCCGGAGGAGAATTCGGATCCATGGTGAGCAAGGGCGAGGA
GCTGTTCACCGGGGTGGTGCCCATCCTGGTCGAGCTGGACGGCGACGTAAACGGCCACAAGTTCAGCGTG
TCCGGCGAGGGCGAGGGCGATGCCACCTACGGCAAGCTGACCCTGAAGCTGATCTGCACCACCGGCAAGC
TGCCCGTGCCCTGGCCCACCCTCGTGACCACCCTGGGCTACGGCCTGCAGTGCTTCGCCCGCTACCCCGA
CCACATGAAGCAGCACGACTTCTTCAAGTCCGCCATGCCCGAAGGCTACGTCCAGGAGCGCACCATCTTC
TTCAAGGACGACGGCAACTACAAGACCCGCGCCGAGGTGAAGTTCGAGGGCGACACCCTGGTGAACCGCA
TCGAGCTGAAGGGCATCGACTTCAAGGAGGACGGCAACATCCTGGGGCACAAGCTGGAGTACAACTACAA
CAGCCACAACGTCTATATCACCGCCGACAAGCAGAAGAACGGCATCAAGGCCAACTTCAAGATCCGCCAC
AACATCGAGGACGGCGGCGTGCAGCTCGCCGACCACTACCAGCAGAACACCCCCATCGGCGACGGCCCCG
TGCTGCTGCCCGACAACCACTACCTGAGCTACCAGTCCGCCCTGAGCAAAGACCCCAACGAGAAGCGCGA
TCACATGGTCCTGCTGGAGTTCGTGACCGCCGCCGGGATCACTCTCGGCATGGACGAGCTGTACAAGGGA
GGATCTGGAGGAAGATCTCTGACTGACTGAGATGCGCGGATGTCGAACGGCAGTTCGGCCGAATAGGCCG
ACAGCCGGCCGTCGGCCGACGACACGGCCAGGGCCGGCGGGGATCCACCGGATCTAGATAACTGATCATA
ATCAGCCATACCACATTTGTAGAGGTTTTACTTGCTTTAAAAAACCTCCCACACCTCCCCCTGAACCTGA
AACATAAAATGAATGCAATTGTTGTTGTTAACTTGTTTATTGCAGCTTATAATGGTTACAAATAAAGCAA
TAGCATCACAAATTTCACAAATAAAGCATTTTTTTCACTGCATTCTAGTTGTGGTTTGTCCAAACTCATC
AATGTATCTTAAGGCGTAAATTGTAAGCGTTAATATTTTGTTAAAATTCGCGTTAAATTTTTGTTAAATC
AGCTCATTTTTTAACCAATAGGCCGAAATCGGCAAAATCCCTTATAAATCAAAAGAATAGACCGAGATAG
GGT
[37 nt withheld, positions 2314-2350]
AAAGAACGTGGACTCCAACGTCAAAGG
[49 nt withheld, positions 2378-2426]
T
[91 nt withheld, positions 2428-2518]
G
[124 nt withheld, positions 2520-2643]
CAGGTGGCACTTTTCGGGGAAATGTGCGCGGAACCCCTATTTGTTTATTTTTCTAAATACATTCAAATAT
GTATCCGCTCATGAGACAATAACCCTGATAAATGCTTCAATAATATTGAAAAAGGAAGAGTCCTGAGGCG
GAAAGAACCAGCTGTGGAATGTGTGTCAGTTAGGGTGTGGAAAGTCCCCAGGCTCCCCAGCAGGCAGAAG
TATGCAAAGCATGCATCTCAATTAGTCAGCAACCAGGTGTGGAAAGTCCCCAGGCTCCCCAGCAGGCAGA
AGTATGCAAAGCATGCATCTCAATTAGTCAGCAACCATAGTCCCGCCCCTAACTCCGCCCATCCCGCCCC
TAACTCCGCCCAGTTCCGCCCATTCTCCGCCCCATGGCTGACTAATTTTTTTTATTTATGCAGAGGCCGA
GGCCGCCTCGGCCTCTGAGCTATTCCAGAAGTAGTGAGGAGGCTTTTTTGGAGGCCTAGGCTTTTGCAAA
GATCGATCAAGAGACAGGATGAGGATCGTTTCGCATGATTGAACAAGATGGATTGCACGCAGGTTCTCCG
GCCGCTTGGGTGGAGAGGCTATTCGGCTATGACTGGGCACAACAGACAATCGGCTGCTCTGATGCCGCCG
TGTTCCGGCTGTCAGCGCAGGGGCGCCCGGTTCTTTTTGTCAAGACCGACCTGTCCGGTGCCCTGAATGA
ACTGCAAGACGAGGCAGCGCGGCTATCGTGGCTGGCCACGACGGGCGTTCCTTGCGCAGCTGTGCTCGAC
GTTGTCACTGAAGCGGGAAGGGACTGGCTGCTATTGGGCGAAGTGCCGGGGCAGGATCTCCTGTCATCTC
ACCTTGCTCCTGCCGAGAAAGTATCCATCATGGCTGATGCAATGCGGCGGCTGCATACGCTTGATCCGGC
TACCTGCCCATTCGACCACCAAGCGAAACATCGCATCGAGCGAGCACGTACTCGGATGGAAGCCGGTCTT
GTCGATCAGGATGATCTGGACGAAGAGCATCAGGGGCTCGCGCCAGCCGAACTGTTCGCCAGGCTCAAGG
CGAGCATGCCCGACGGCGAGGATCTCGTCGTGACCCATGGCGATGCCTGCTTGCCGAATATCATGGTGGA
AAATGGCCGCTTTTCTGGATTCATCGACTGTGGCCGGCTGGGTGTGGCGGACCGCTATCAGGACATAGCG
TTGGCTACCCGTGATATTGCTGAAGAGCTTGGCGGCGAATGGGCTGACCGCTTCCTCGTGCTTTACGGTA
TCGCCGCTCCCGATTCGCAGCGCATCGCCTTCTATCGCCTTCTTGACGAGTTCTTCTGAGCGGGACTCTG
GGGTTCGAAATGACCGACCAAGCGACGCCCAACCTGCCATCACGAGATTTCGATTCCACCGCCGCCTTCT
ATGAAAGGTTGGGCTTCGGAATCGTTTTCCGGGACGCCGGCTGGATGATCCTCCAGCGCGGGGATCTCAT
GCTGGAGTTCTTCGCCCACCCTAGGGGGAGGCTAACTGAAACACGGAAGGAGACAATACCGGAAGGAACC
CGCGCTATGACGGCAATAAAAAGACAGAATAAAACGCACGGTGTTGGGTCGTTTGTTCATAAACGCGGGG
TTCGGTCCCAGGGCTGGCACTCTGTCGATACCCCACCGAGACCCCATTGGGGCCAATACGCCCGCGTTTC
TTCCTTTTCCCCACCCCACCCCCCAAGTTCGGGTGAAGGCCCAGGGCTCGCAGCCAACGTCGGGGCGGCA
GGCCCTGCCATAGCCTCAGGTTACTCATATATACTTTAGATTGATTTAAAACTTCATTTTTAATTTAAAA
GGATCTAGGTGAAGATCCTTTTTGATAATCTCATGACCAAAATCCCTTAACGTGAGTTTTCGTTCCACTG
AGCGTCAGACCCCGTAGAAAAGATCAAAGGATCTTCTTGAGATCCTTTTTTTCTGCGCGTAATCTGCTGC
TTGCAAACAAAAAAACCACCGCTACCAGCGGTGGTTTGTTTGCCGGATCAAGAGCTACCAACTCTTTTTC
CGAAGGTAACTGGCTTCAGCAGAGCGCAGATACCAAATACTGTTCTTCTAGTGTAGCCGTAGTTAGGCCA
CCACTTCAAGAACTCTGTAGCACCGCCTACATACCTCGCTCTGCTAATCCTGTTACCAGTGGCTGCTGCC
AGTGGCGATAAGTCGTGTCTTACCGGGTTGGACTCAAGACGATAGTTACCGGATAAGGCGCAGCGGTCGG
GCTGAACGGGGGGTTCGTGCACACAGCCCAGCTTGGAGCGAACGACCTACACCGAACTGAGATACCTACA
GCGTGAGCTATGAGAAAGCGCCACGCTTCCCGAAGGGAGAAAGGCGGACAGGTATCCGGTAAGCGGCAGG
GTCGGAACAGGAGAGCGCACGAGGGAGCTTCCAGGGGGAAACGCCTGGTATCTTTATAGTCCTGTCGGGT
TTCGCCACCTCTGACTTGAGCGTCGATTTTTGTGATGCTCGTCAGGGGGGCGGAGCCTATGGAAAAACGC
CAGCAACGCGGCCTTTTTACGGTTCCTGGCCTTTTGCTGGCCTTTTGCTCACATGTTCTTTCCTGCGTTA
TCCCCTGATTCTGTGGATAACCGTATTACCGCCATGCAT
